Addgene plasmid #242981: AiP14658 - pAAV-AiE1276q-minBG-SYFP2-WPRE3-BGHpA
Purpose: AiE1276q is an enhancer sequence designed to drive AAV-mediated transgene expression in specific populations of brain cells.
Depositing lab: Trygve Bakken & Tanya Daigle & Allen Institute for Brain Science & Boaz Levi & Bosiljka Tasic & Jonathan Ting. Depositing organization: Allen Institute.
Backbone
  Vector backbone: pAAV2
  Vector type: AAV
Growth in bacteria
  Bacterial resistance: Ampicillin, 100 μg/mL
  Growth temperature: 37°C
  Growth strain: NEB Stable
  Copy number: High Copy
Gene/Insert
  Gene/Insert name: SYFP2
  Species: Synthetic
  Cloning method: Restriction Enzyme; 5′ cloning site Unknown (unknown if destroyed)
Terms and licenses: Academic/Nonprofit Terms; Industry Terms: Not Available to Industry
How to cite: AiP14658 - pAAV-AiE1276q-minBG-SYFP2-WPRE3-BGHpA was a gift from Trygve Bakken & Tanya Daigle & Allen Institute for Brain Science & Boaz Levi & Bosiljka Tasic & Jonathan Ting (Addgene plasmid # 242981 ; http://n2t.net/addgene:242981 ; RRID:Addgene_242981)
