[The description below was written by a language model from this plasmid's Addgene catalogue record and pLannotate feature annotations shown in this document.]
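Description:
AiP14658 - pAAV-AiE1276q-minBG-SYFP2-WPRE3-BGHpA is an AAV transfer plasmid built on a pAAV2 backbone and intended for packaging a fluorescent reporter genome into recombinant adeno-associated virus for delivery to brain tissue. In bacteria it is maintained as a high-copy plasmid through a ColE1/pUC-type origin and selected with ampicillin via the β-lactamase gene and its native promoter. An f1 phage origin is also present, along with small remnants of pBR322 bom and rop sequences that appear to be backbone leftovers. The sequenced record is 4,764 nt.

The payload lies between AAV2 inverted terminal repeats, which provide the cis signals for genome replication and encapsidation. The right-hand ITR is annotated in full, whereas only short fragments of the left ITR were detected, which may simply reflect how hard these hairpin repeats are to sequence and annotate. According to the construct name, the AiE1276q enhancer is placed upstream of a minimal beta-globin promoter (minBG). Neither element is annotated in the feature table, but the unannotated stretch between the left ITR and the reporter is where they would sit. A minimal promoter has little activity of its own, so expression depends on the enhancer, which is described as designed to drive transgene expression in specific populations of brain cells. The record does not say which populations. The reporter is SYFP2, a rapidly maturing monomeric yellow fluorescent protein derived from Aequorea victoria. It is followed by WPRE3, a shortened woodchuck hepatitis virus posttranscriptional element (annotated as two fragments) that boosts transcript expression while conserving packaging space, and by the bovine growth hormone polyadenylation signal. The construct serves to label and visualise the cell types in which the enhancer is active.
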