Features (pLannotate 1.2.2; 14 found; start..end, strand, type, name):
     12..39      +  repeat_region  AAV2 ITR (fragment): inverted terminal repeat of adeno-associated virus serotype 2 inverted
     68..95      +  repeat_region  AAV2 ITR (fragment): inverted terminal repeat of adeno-associated virus serotype 2 inverted
    782..1498    +  CDS            SYFP2: SYFP2 is a basic (constitutively fluorescent) yellow fluorescent protein published in 2006, derived from Aequorea victoria. It is reported to be a very rapidly-maturing monomer with moderate acid sensitivity.
   1538..1695    +  misc_feature   WPRE (fragment): woodchuck hepatitis virus posttranscriptional regulatory element
   1701..1781    +  misc_feature   WPRE (fragment): woodchuck hepatitis virus posttranscriptional regulatory element
   1798..1909    +  polyA_signal   bGH poly(A) signal: bovine growth hormone polyadenylation signal
   2027..2167    +  repeat_region  AAV2 ITR: inverted terminal repeat of adeno-associated virus serotype 2 inverted
   2172..2223    -  misc_feature   bom (fragment): basis of mobility region from pBR322
   2242..2697    +  rep_origin     f1 ori (sequence partly withheld): f1 bacteriophage origin of replication; arrow indicates direction of (+) strand synthesis
   2698..2747    -  misc_feature   bom (fragment): basis of mobility region from pBR322
   2849..2884    -  CDS            rop (fragment): Rop protein, which maintains plasmids at low copy number; rop
   2979..3083    +  promoter       AmpR promoter: bla
   3084..3944    +  CDS            AmpR: β-lactamase; bla; confers resistance to ampicillin, carbenicillin, and related antibiotics
   4115..4703    +  rep_origin     ori: high-copy-number ColE1/pMB1/pBR322/pUC origin of replication
>Addgene plasmid #242981 | AiP14658 - pAAV-AiE1276q-minBG-SYFP2-WPRE3-BGHpA | addgene full sequence | sequence record 485868 | Addgene NGS Result
CCTGCAGGCAGCTGCGCGCTCGCTCGCTCACTGAGGCCGCCCGGGCGTCGGGCGACCTTTGGTCGCCCGG
CCTCAGTGAGCGAGCGAGCGCGCAGAGAGGGAGTGGCCAACTCCATCACTAGGGGTTCCTGCGGCCGCAC
GCGTCAGGGATGATACACCCGTGTTGCAGCCATTCCGGAAGTGGAAAATGTAACGTGAGAAACATCTGCT
CCTCTTCATGGGAGTAAATGGGCCTCGGTGTGTGCGTCTCTCCTTCCTCCTCACGCCTCCCTCTTCAATC
TCTCTTTCCTCTCGACATTTATAGAAATAAAATGTGATGCCAGGGCTTGTAAACCAAATCCCAGAGATAG
CTGGGCCGTGGGTTGAACGTGTGCTTCACTGGATACCACAAAGGCCGGCCTGCCAGGGGGAGGCGTGTCC
CCGAGAAGAGGGAGGGAAGGGAACAGGAAGCAGAGAAAGCGTCGGAGGTGTGGAAGGAATCCAGGGAACA
AGGATAAGCCAAGCTCACATCTTGGAGATGTCACCACCTTCTCAGTCCATCTGCCTCTTGAGAGCTGAGG
AGGCTTTGGTTTCTCTCTTCCTTACCTTGGAACTTCCTCAGCCCCAGCCGTGCCTTCCGCCTGCATCTTA
TTTCTTAGGGAACTTACTGCCAGGACTCAGCAAGTCATAAATAATGGTAAAAGAGCTCGGGCTGGGCATA
AAAGTCAGGGCAGAGCCATCTATTGCTTACATTTGCTTCTGGGATCCAGATCTTTCGAAGCTAGCGCTAC
CGGTCGCCACCATGGTGAGCAAGGGCGAGGAGCTGTTCACCGGGGTGGTGCCCATCCTGGTCGAGCTGGA
CGGCGACGTAAACGGCCACAAGTTCAGCGTGTCCGGCGAGGGCGAGGGCGATGCCACCTACGGCAAGCTG
ACCCTGAAGCTGATCTGCACCACCGGCAAGCTGCCCGTGCCCTGGCCCACCCTCGTGACCACCCTGGGCT
ACGGCGTGCAGTGCTTCGCCCGCTACCCCGACCACATGAAGCAGCACGACTTCTTCAAGTCCGCCATGCC
CGAAGGCTACGTCCAGGAGCGCACCATCTTCTTCAAGGACGACGGCAACTACAAGACCCGCGCCGAGGTG
AAGTTCGAGGGCGACACCCTGGTGAACCGCATCGAGCTGAAGGGCATCGACTTCAAGGAGGACGGCAACA
TCCTGGGGCACAAGCTGGAGTACAACTACAACAGCCACAACGTCTATATCACCGCCGACAAGCAGAAGAA
CGGCATCAAGGCCAACTTCAAGATCCGCCACAACATCGAGGACGGCGGCGTGCAGCTCGCCGACCACTAC
CAGCAGAACACCCCCATCGGCGACGGCCCCGTGCTGCTGCCCGACAACCACTACCTGAGCTACCAGTCCA
AGCTGAGCAAAGACCCCAACGAGAAGCGCGATCACATGGTCCTGCTGGAGTTCGTGACCGCCGCCGGGAT
CACTCTCGGCATGGACGAGCTGTACAAGTAAGTCGACGGCGCGCCGCGGCCGCGAATTCGATATCATAAT
CAACCTCTGGATTACAAAATTTGTGAAAGATTGACTGGTATTCTTAACTATGTTGCTCCTTTTACGCTAT
GTGGATACGCTGCTTTAATGCCTTTGTATCATGCTATTGCTTCCCGTATGGCTTTCATTTTCTCCTCCTT
GTATAAATCCTGGTTAGTTCTTGCCACGGCGGAACTCATCGCCGCCTGCCTTGCCCGCTGCTGGACAGGG
GCTCGGCTGTTGGGCACTGACAATTCCGTGGCTCGAGAGATCTTCGACTGTGCCTTCTAGTTGCCAGCCA
TCTGTTGTTTGCCCCTCCCCCGTGCCTTCCTTGACCCTGGAAGGTGCCACTCCCACTGTCCTTTCCTAAT
AAAATGAGGAAATTGCATCGCATTGTCTGAGTAGGTGTCATTCTATTCTGGGGGGTGGGGTGGGGCAGGA
CAGCAAGGGGGAGGATTGGGAAGACAATAGCAGGCATGAGATCTCACGTGCGGACCGAGCGGCCGCAGGA
ACCCCTAGTGATGGAGTTGGCCACTCCCTCTCTGCGCGCTCGCTCGCTCACTGAGGCCGGGCGACCAAAG
GTCGCCCGACGCCCGGGCTTTGCCCGGGCGGCCTCAGTGAGCGAGCGAGCGCGCAGCTGCCTGCAGGGGC
GCCTGATGCGGTATTTTCTCCTTACGCATCTGTGCGGTATTTCACACCGCATA
[95 nt withheld, positions 2224-2318]
T
[46 nt withheld, positions 2320-2365]
C
[141 nt withheld, positions 2367-2507]
CCTTTGACGTTGGAGTCCACGTTCTTT
[37 nt withheld, positions 2535-2571]
ACTCTATCTCGGGCTATTCTTTTGATTTATAAGGGATTTTGCCGATTTCGGTCTATTGGTTAAAAAATGA
GCTGATTTAACAAAAATTTAACGCGAATTTTAACAAAATATTAACGTTTACAATTTTATGGTGCACTCTC
AGTACAATCTGCTCTGATGCCGCATAGTTAAGCCAGCCCCGACACCCGCCAACACCCGCTGACGCGCCCT
GACGGGCTTGTCTGCTCCCGGCATCCGCTTACAGACAAGCTGTGACCGTCTCCGGGAGCTGCATGTGTCA
GAGGTTTTCACCGTCATCACCGAAACGCGCGAGACGAAAGGGCCTCGTGATACGCCTATTTTTATAGGTT
AATGTCATGATAATAATGGTTTCTTAGACGTCAGGTGGCACTTTTCGGGGAAATGTGCGCGGAACCCCTA
TTTGTTTATTTTTCTAAATACATTCAAATATGTATCCGCTCATGAGACAATAACCCTGATAAATGCTTCA
ATAATATTGAAAAAGGAAGAGTATGAGTATTCAACATTTCCGTGTCGCCCTTATTCCCTTTTTTGCGGCA
TTTTGCCTTCCTGTTTTTGCTCACCCAGAAACGCTGGTGAAAGTAAAAGATGCTGAAGATCAGTTGGGTG
CACGAGTGGGTTACATCGAACTGGATCTCAACAGCGGTAAGATCCTTGAGAGTTTTCGCCCCGAAGAACG
TTTTCCAATGATGAGCACTTTTAAAGTTCTGCTATGTGGCGCGGTATTATCCCGTATTGACGCCGGGCAA
GAGCAACTCGGTCGCCGCATACACTATTCTCAGAATGACTTGGTTGAGTACTCACCAGTCACAGAAAAGC
ATCTTACGGATGGCATGACAGTAAGAGAATTATGCAGTGCTGCCATAACCATGAGTGATAACACTGCGGC
CAACTTACTTCTGACAACGATCGGAGGACCGAAGGAGCTAACCGCTTTTTTGCACAACATGGGGGATCAT
GTAACTCGCCTTGATCGTTGGGAACCGGAGCTGAATGAAGCCATACCAAACGACGAGCGTGACACCACGA
TGCCTGTAGCAATGGCAACAACGTTGCGCAAACTATTAACTGGCGAACTACTTACTCTAGCTTCCCGGCA
ACAATTAATAGACTGGATGGAGGCGGATAAAGTTGCAGGACCACTTCTGCGCTCGGCCCTTCCGGCTGGC
TGGTTTATTGCTGATAAATCTGGAGCCGGTGAGCGTGGGTCTCGCGGTATCATTGCAGCACTGGGGCCAG
ATGGTAAGCCCTCCCGTATCGTAGTTATCTACACGACGGGGAGTCAGGCAACTATGGATGAACGAAATAG
ACAGATCGCTGAGATAGGTGCCTCACTGATTAAGCATTGGTAACTGTCAGACCAAGTTTACTCATATATA
CTTTAGATTGATTTAAAACTTCATTTTTAATTTAAAAGGATCTAGGTGAAGATCCTTTTTGATAATCTCA
TGACCAAAATCCCTTAACGTGAGTTTTCGTTCCACTGAGCGTCAGACCCCGTAGAAAAGATCAAAGGATC
TTCTTGAGATCCTTTTTTTCTGCGCGTAATCTGCTGCTTGCAAACAAAAAAACCACCGCTACCAGCGGTG
GTTTGTTTGCCGGATCAAGAGCTACCAACTCTTTTTCCGAAGGTAACTGGCTTCAGCAGAGCGCAGATAC
CAAATACTGTTCTTCTAGTGTAGCCGTAGTTAGGCCACCACTTCAAGAACTCTGTAGCACCGCCTACATA
CCTCGCTCTGCTAATCCTGTTACCAGTGGCTGCTGCCAGTGGCGATAAGTCGTGTCTTACCGGGTTGGAC
TCAAGACGATAGTTACCGGATAAGGCGCAGCGGTCGGGCTGAACGGGGGGTTCGTGCACACAGCCCAGCT
TGGAGCGAACGACCTACACCGAACTGAGATACCTACAGCGTGAGCTATGAGAAAGCGCCACGCTTCCCGA
AGGGAGAAAGGCGGACAGGTATCCGGTAAGCGGCAGGGTCGGAACAGGAGAGCGCACGAGGGAGCTTCCA
GGGGGAAACGCCTGGTATCTTTATAGTCCTGTCGGGTTTCGCCACCTCTGACTTGAGCGTCGATTTTTGT
GATGCTCGTCAGGGGGGCGGAGCCTATGGAAAAACGCCAGCAACGCGGCCTTTTTACGGTTCCTGGCCTT
TTGCTGGCCTTTTGCTCACATGT
